Addgene plasmid #83937: pEQ1100
Purpose: express eGFP with a C-terminal 6X his tag in eukaryotic cells
Depositing lab: Adam Geballe. Depositing organization: Fred Hutchinson Cancer Center. Publication: Double-stranded RNA binding by a heterodimeric complex of murine cytomegalovirus m142 and m143 proteins. Child SJ, Hanson LK, Brown CE, Janzen DM, Geballe AP. J Virol. 2006 Oct;80(20):10173-80. 10.1128/JVI.00905-06 PubMed 17005694.
Backbone
  Vector backbone: pcDNA3.1/V5-His TOPO TA
  Modifications to backbone: vector was digested with XhoI and XbaI, and a biotinylation signal was introduced.
  Vector type: Mammalian Expression
  Selectable markers: Neomycin (select with G418)
Growth in bacteria
  Bacterial resistance: Ampicillin, 100 μg/mL
  Growth temperature: 37°C
  Growth strain: DH5alpha
  Copy number: High Copy
Gene/Insert
  Gene/Insert name: EGFP
  Promoter: CMV
  Tag / fusion protein: biotinylation signal (C terminal on backbone); V5 (C terminal on backbone); 6xHIS (C terminal on backbone)
  Cloning method: Restriction Enzyme; 5′ cloning site HindIII (not destroyed); 3′ cloning site EcoRV (destroyed during cloning)
  Sequencing primers: 5′ CMV-F; 3′ BGH-rev
Terms and licenses: Academic/Nonprofit Terms; Industry Terms: Not Available to Industry
How to cite: pEQ1100 was a gift from Adam Geballe (Addgene plasmid # 83937 ; http://n2t.net/addgene:83937 ; RRID:Addgene_83937)
