[The description below was written by a language model from this plasmid's Addgene catalogue record.]
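Description:
pEQ1100 is a mammalian expression plasmid built on the pcDNA3.1/V5-His TOPO TA backbone and designed to produce EGFP carrying C-terminal affinity and epitope tags in eukaryotic cells. It is maintained in E. coli as a high-copy plasmid under ampicillin selection, and it carries a neomycin resistance marker so that transfected mammalian cells can be selected with G418. No feature table accompanies the record, so element positions, the total size and the exact order of the tags cannot be confirmed here.

The EGFP coding sequence was inserted by restriction cloning between a HindIII site, which was retained, and an EcoRV site, which was destroyed in the process. Transcription is driven by the CMV promoter, a strong constitutive promoter widely used in mammalian cells. The listing of a BGH reverse sequencing primer is consistent with the bovine growth hormone polyadenylation region normally found downstream of the cloning site in this vector family. The backbone was modified by digestion with XhoI and XbaI to introduce a biotinylation signal, so the expressed protein is an EGFP fusion bearing three backbone-encoded C-terminal elements: the biotinylation signal, a V5 epitope and a 6xHis tag. Together these allow capture on avidin or streptavidin matrices, antibody detection through V5, and purification on metal-affinity resin.

The stated purpose is simply expression of His-tagged EGFP in eukaryotic cells. The associated publication concerns double-stranded RNA binding by murine cytomegalovirus proteins, so a tagged fluorescent protein of this kind would plausibly serve as a control in pull-down or binding experiments. The record does not state this role explicitly.
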