>Addgene plasmid #83937 | pEQ1100 | addgene partial sequence | sequence record 161113 | CMV-F 5'-CGCAAATGGGCGGTAGGCGTG-3'
CTCTCTGGCTAACTAGAGAACCCACTGCTTACTGGCTTATCGAAATTAATACGACTCACTATAGGGAGAC
CCAAGCTGGCTAGTTAAGCTTCGAATTCTGCAGTCGACGGTACCGCGGGCCCGGGATCCACCGGTCGCCA
CCATGGTGAGCAAGGGCGAGGAGCTGTTCACCGGGGTGGTGCCCATCCTGGTCGAGCTGGACGGCGACGT
AAACGGCCACAAGTTCAGCGTGTCCGGCGAGGGCGAGGGCGATGCCACCTACGGCAAGCTGACCCTGAAG
TTCATCTGCACCACCGGCAAGCTGCCCGTGCCCTGGCCCACCCTCGTGACCACCCTGACCTACGGCGTGC
AGTGCTTCAGCCGCTACCCCGACCACATGAAGCAGCACGACTTCTTCAAGTCCGCCATGCCCGAAGGCTA
CGTCCAGGAGCGCACCATCTTCTTCAAGGACGACGGCAACTACAAGACCCGCGCCGAGGTGAAGTTCGAG
GGCGACACCCTGGTGAACCGCATCGAGCTGAAGGGCATCGACTTCAAGGAGGACGGCAACATCCTGGGGC
ACAAGCTGGAGTACAACTACAACAGCCACAACGTCTATATCATGGCCGACAAGCAGAAGAACGGCATCAA
GGTGAACTTCAAGATCCGCCACAACATCGAGGACGGCAGCGTGCAGCTCGCCGACCACTACCAGCAGAAC
ACCCCCATCGGCGACGGCCCCGTGTTGCTGCCCGACAACCACTACCTGAGCACCCAGTCCGCCCTGAGCA
AAGACCCCAACGAGAAGCGCGATCACATGGTCCTGCTGGAGTTCGTGACCGCCGCCGGGATCACTCTCGG
CATGGACGAGCTGTACATCCAGCACAGTGGCGGCCGCTCGATGGCTGGTGGCCTCAACGACATCTTCGAG
GCCCAGAAGATCGAGTGGCATGAACTAGAGGGCCCGCGGTTCGAAGGTAAGCCTATCCCTAA
