>Addgene plasmid #83937 | pEQ1100 | addgene partial sequence | sequence record 161114 | BGH-rev 5'-TAGAAGGCACAGTCGAGG-3'
TGATGGTGATGATGACCGGTACGCGTAGAATCGAGACCGAGGAGAGGGTTAGGGATAGGCTTACCTTCGA
ACCGCGGGCCCTCTAGTTCATGCCACTCGATCTTCTGGGCCTCGAAGATGTCGTTGAGGCCACCAGCCAT
CGAGCGGCCGCCACTGTGCTGGATGTACAGCTCGTCCATGCCGAGAGTGATCCCGGCGGCGGTCACGAAC
TCCAGCAGGACCATGTGATCGCGCTTCTCGTTGGGGTCTTTGCTCAGGGCGGACTGGGTGCTCAGGTAGT
GGTTGTCGGGCAGCAACACGGGGCCGTCGCCGATGGGGGTGTTCTGCTGGTAGTGGTCGGCGAGCTGCAC
GCTGCCGTCCTCGATGTTGTGGCGGATCTTGAAGTTCACCTTGATGCCGTTCTTCTGCTTGTCGGCCATG
ATATAGACGTTGTGGCTGTTGTAGTTGTACTCCAGCTTGTGCCCCAGGATGTTGCCGTCCTCCTTGAAGT
CGATGCCCTTCAGCTCGATGCGGTTCACCAGGGTGTCGCCCTCGAACTTCACCTCGGCGCGGGTCTTGTA
GTTGCCGTCGTCCTTGAAGAAGATGGTGCGCTCCTGGACGTAGCCTTCGGGCATGGCGGACTTGAAGAAG
TCGTGCTGCTTCATGTGGTCGGGGTAGCGGCTGAAGCACTGCACGCCGTAGGTCAGGGTGGTCACGAGGG
TGGGCCAGGGCACGGGCAGCTTGCCGGTGGTGCAGATGAACTTCAGGGTCAGCTTGCCGTAGGTGGCATC
GCCCTCGCCCTCGCCGGACACGCTGAACTTGTGGCCGTTTACGTCGCCGTCCAGCTCGACCAGGATGGGC
ACCACCCCGGTGAACAGCTCCTCGCCCTTGCTCACCATGGTGGCGACCGGTGGATCCCGGGCCCGCGGTA
CCGTCGACTGCAGAATTCGAAGCTTAA
